>Addgene plasmid #193740 | pMPRAduo:∆orf | addgene full sequence | sequence record 380265 | Addgene NGS Result
GTGGTTACCAGTGCTTGATCAGTGAGGCACCGATCTCAGCGATCTGCCTATTTCGTTCGTCCATAGTGGC
CTGACTCCCCGTCGTGTAGATCACTACGATTCGTGAGGGCTTACCATCAGGCCCCAGCGCAGCAATGATG
CCGCGAGAGCCGCGTTCACCGGCCCCCGATTTGTCAGCAATGAACCAGCCAGCAGGGAGGGCCGAGCGAA
GAAGTGGTCCTGCTACTTTGTCCGCCTCCATCCAGTCTATGAGCTGCTGTCGTGATGCTAGAGTAAGAAG
TTCGCCAGTGAGTAGTTTCCGAAGAGTTGTGGCCATTGCTACTGGCATCGTGGTATCACGCTCGTCGTTC
GGTATGGCTTCGTTCAACTCTGGTTCCCAGCGGTCAAGCCGGGTCACATGATCACCCATATTATGAAGAA
ATGCAGTCAGCTCCTTAGGGCCTCCGATCGTTGTCAGAAGTAAGTTGGCCGCGGTGTTGTCGCTCATGGT
AATGGCAGCACTACACAATTCTCTTACCGTCATGCCATCCGTAAGATGCTTTTCCGTGACCGGCGAGTAC
TCAACCAAGTCGTTTTGTGAGTAGTGTATACGGCGACCAAGCTGCTCTTGCCCGGCGTCTATACGGGACA
ACACCGCGCCACATAGCAGTACTTTGAAAGTGCTCATCATCGGGAATCGTTCTTCGGGGCGGAAAGACTC
AAGGATCTTGCCGCTATTGAGATCCAGTTCGATATAGCCCACTCTTGCACCCAGTTGATCTTCAGCATCT
TTTACTTTCACCAGCGTTTCGGGGTGTGCAAAAACAGGCAAGCAAAATGCCGCAAAGAAGGGAATGAGTG
CGACACGAAAATGTTGGATGCTCATACTCGTCCTTTTTCAATATTATTGAAGCATTTATCAGGGTTACTA
GTACGTCTCTCAAGGATAAGTAAGTAATATTAAGGTACGGGAGGTATTGGACAGGCCGCAATAAAATATC
TTTATTTTCATTACATCTGTGTGTTGGTTTTTTGTGTGAATCGATAGTACTAACATACGCTCTCCATCAA
AACAAAACGAAACAAAACAAACTAGCAAAATAGGCTGTCCCCAGTGCAAGTGCAGGTGCCAGAACATTTC
TCTGGCCTAACTGGCCGGTACCTGAGCTCGCTAGCCTCGAGGATATCAAGATCTGGCCGCCGAGGCCTAG
TGAGTACCGGCGGCCGGCCGCTTCGAGCAGACATGATAAGATACATTGATGAGTTTGGACAAACCACAAC
TAGAATGCAGTGAAAAAAATGCTTTATTTGTGAAATTTGTGATGCTATTGCTTTATTTGTAACCATTATA
AGCTGCAATAAACAAGTTAACAACAACAATTGCATTCATTTTATGTTTCAGGTTCAGGGGGAGGTGTGGG
AGGTTTTTTAAAGCAAGTAAAACCTCTACAAATGTGGTAAAATCGATAAGGATCCGTCGACCGATGCCCT
TGAGAGCCTTCAACCCAGTCAGCTCCTTCCGGTGGGCGCGGGGCATGACTATCGTCGCCGCACTTATGAC
TGTCTTCTTTATCATGCAACTCGTAGGACAGGTGCCGGCAGCGCTCTTCCGCTTCCTCGCTCACTGACTC
GCTGCGCTCGGTCGTTCGGCTGCGGCGAGCGGTATCAGCTCACTCAAAGGCGGTAATACGGTTATCCACA
GAATCAGGGGATAACGCAGGAAAGAACATGTGAGCAAAAGGCCAGCAAAAGGCCAGGAACCGTAAAAAGG
CCGCGTTGCTGGCGTTTTTCCATAGGCTCCGCCCCCCTGACGAGCATCACAAAAATCGACGCTCAAGTCA
GAGGTGGCGAAACCCGACAGGACTATAAAGATACCAGGCGTTTCCCCCTGGAAGCTCCCTCGTGCGCTCT
CCTGTTCCGACCCTGCCGCTTACCGGATACCTGTCCGCCTTTCTCCCTTCGGGAAGCGTGGCGCTTTCTC
ATAGCTCACGCTGTAGGTATCTCAGTTCGGTGTAGGTCGTTCGCTCCAAGCTGGGCTGTGTGCACGAACC
CCCCGTTCAGCCCGACCGCTGCGCCTTATCCGGTAACTATCGTCTTGAGTCCAACCCGGTAAGACACGAC
TTATCGCCACTGGCAGCAGCCACTGGTAACAGGATTAGCAGAGCGAGGTATGTAGGCGGTGCTACAGAGT
TCTTGAAGTGGTGGCCTAACTACGGCTACACTAGAAGAACAGTATTTGGTATCTGCGCTCTGCTGAAGCC
AGTTACCTTCGGAAAAAGAGTTGGTAGCTCTTGATCCGGCAAACAAACCACCGCTGGTAGCGGTGGTTTT
TTTGTTTGCAAGCAGCAGATTACGCGCAGAAAAAAAGGATCTCAAGAAGATCCTTTGATCTTTTCTACGG
GGTCTGACGCTCAGTGGAACGAAAACTCACGTTAAGGGATTTTGGTCATGAGATTATCAAAAAGGATCTT
CACCTAGATCCTTTTAAATTAAAAATGAAGTTTTAAATCAATCTAAAGTATATATGAGTAAACTTGGTCT
GACAGCGGCCGCAAATGCTAAACCACTGCA
Features (pLannotate 1.2.2; 8 found; start..end, strand, type, name):
      5..865     -  CDS            AmpR: β-lactamase confers resistance to ampicillin, carbenicillin, and related antibiotics
    866..907     -  promoter       AmpR promoter (fragment): bla
    970..1018    +  polyA_signal   poly(A) signal: synthetic polyadenylation signal
   1032..1123    +  misc_feature   pause site: RNA polymerase II transcriptional pause signal from the human α2 globin gene
   1227..1348    -  polyA_signal   SV40 poly(A) signal: SV40 polyadenylation signal
   1371..1439    -  CDS            large T antigen (fragment): large T antigen from SV40 (simian virus 40)
   1455..1587    +  CDS            TcR (fragment): tetracycline efflux protein; tet; confers resistance to tetracycline
   1767..2355    -  rep_origin     ori: high-copy-number ColE1/pMB1/pBR322/pUC origin of replication
