[The description below was written by a language model from this plasmid's Addgene catalogue record and pLannotate feature annotations shown in this document.]
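Description:
pMPRAduo:∆orf is an empty backbone for MPRAduo, a modified massively parallel reporter assay. It is derived from the Promega pGL4.23 vector and catalogued as a mammalian expression plasmid. At 2,550 bp it is a stripped-down vector: the record lists no promoter and no insert, and the feature table shows no reporter open reading frame, which fits the "∆orf" in its name. It is propagated in E. coli under ampicillin selection, with a β-lactamase gene preceded by a fragment of its bla promoter and a ColE1/pUC-type origin of replication. That origin class is generally considered high copy, although the catalogue entry lists the plasmid as low copy.

The remaining annotated elements are the transcriptional insulation and termination parts typical of pGL4-series vectors. A synthetic polyadenylation signal followed by the RNA polymerase II pause site from the human α2-globin gene lies upstream of the cloning region, where it serves to limit read-through transcription from the backbone into the assay cassette. An SV40 poly(A) signal on the opposite strand is annotated alongside a short large T antigen fragment. That fragment and a short tetracycline-resistance fragment are probably sequence remnants rather than functional genes.

The listed cloning method is Gibson assembly. This suggests that libraries of candidate regulatory sequences, and subsequently a promoter and reporter cassette, are meant to be added by the user, though the record does not describe the workflow. The associated publication applied the MPRAduo system to genome-wide functional characterisation of RE1 silencer elements.
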