Addgene plasmid #193740: pMPRAduo:∆orf
Purpose: (Empty Backbone) MPRAduo backbone
Depositing lab: Ryan Tewhey. Depositing organization: Jackson Laboratory. Publication: Whole-genome functional characterization of RE1 silencers using a modified massively parallel reporter assay. Mouri K, Dewey HB, Castro R, Berenzy D, Kales S, Tewhey R. Cell Genom. 2022 Dec 16;3(1):100234. doi: 10.1016/j.xgen.2022.100234. eCollection 2023 Jan 11. PubMed 36777181.
Backbone
  Vector backbone: pGL4.23
  Backbone manufacturer: Promega
  Backbone size (bp): 2550
  Vector type: Mammalian Expression
  Promoter: none
Growth in bacteria
  Bacterial resistance: Ampicillin, 100 μg/mL
  Growth temperature: 37°C
  Growth strain: DH5alpha
  Copy number: Low Copy
Gene/Insert
  Cloning method: Gibson Cloning
Terms and licenses: Academic/Nonprofit Terms; Industry Terms: Not Available to Industry
Depositor comments: Please visit https://www.biorxiv.org/content/10.1101/2022.02.11.479757v1 for bioRxiv preprint.
How to cite: pMPRAduo:∆orf was a gift from Ryan Tewhey (Addgene plasmid # 193740 ; http://n2t.net/addgene:193740 ; RRID:Addgene_193740)
